Addgene plasmid #63571: pET3a-hUBA1
Purpose: Expression of human UBA1 tagged with His
Depositing lab: Titia Sixma. Depositing organization: Netherlands Cancer Institute. Publication: SUMO modification of the ubiquitin-conjugating enzyme E2-25K. Pichler A, Knipscheer P, Oberhofer E, van Dijk WJ, Korner R, Olsen JV, Jentsch S, Melchior F, Sixma TK. Nat Struct Mol Biol. 2005 Mar;12(3):264-9. Epub 2005 Feb 20. 10.1038/nsmb903 PubMed 15723079.
Backbone
  Vector backbone: pET
  Vector type: Bacterial Expression
Growth in bacteria
  Bacterial resistance: Ampicillin, 100 μg/mL
  Growth temperature: 37°C
  Growth strain: DH5alpha
  Copy number: Unknown
Gene/Insert
  Gene/Insert name: UBA1 (alt name: Ubiquitin-activating enzyme E1)
  Species: H. sapiens (human)
  Insert size (bp): 3087
  Mutation: Isoform 2 (1018 amino acids)
  Entrez Gene: UBA1 (a.k.a. A1S9, A1S9T, A1ST, AMCX1, CFAP124, GXP1, POC20, SMAX2, UBA1A, UBE1, UBE1X, VEXAS)
  Promoter: T7
  Cloning method: Restriction Enzyme; 5′ cloning site NdeI (not destroyed); 3′ cloning site BamHI (not destroyed)
  Sequencing primers: 5′ T7; 3′ T7 Terminal
Terms and licenses: Academic/Nonprofit Terms; Industry Terms: Not Available to Industry
How to cite: pET3a-hUBA1 was a gift from Titia Sixma (Addgene plasmid # 63571 ; http://n2t.net/addgene:63571 ; RRID:Addgene_63571)
