[The description below was written by a language model from this plasmid's Addgene catalogue record and pLannotate feature annotations shown in this document.]
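Description:
pET3a-hUBA1 is a pET-series bacterial expression plasmid for producing His-tagged human UBA1, the ubiquitin-activating enzyme E1 that adenylates the C-terminal glycine of ubiquitin and transfers it to its own catalytic cysteine as the first step of the ubiquitin conjugation cascade. The insert is recorded as isoform 2 (1018 amino acids, about 3.1 kb) and was cloned between NdeI and BamHI sites, both retained.

In the sequenced record (about 8.5 kb), the UBA1 coding region sits downstream of a T7 promoter, a lac operator and the T7 gene 10 ribosome binding site, and is followed almost immediately by an 8xHis annotation, indicating a C-terminal histidine tag for metal-affinity purification. A further His-tag fragment and a short T7 gene 10-derived fragment lie between this tag and the T7 terminator; these look like vector remnants, and the record does not show whether they are translated. Transcription requires T7 RNA polymerase, so expression needs a host strain that supplies it, and the plasmid-borne lacI gene together with the lac operator makes expression IPTG-inducible.

The presence of lacI, a lac operator and an f1 origin is not typical of classic pET3a, so the backbone may be a related pET derivative despite the name; the catalogue lists it only as "pET". Propagation relies on a ColE1/pBR322-type origin with the rop and bom regions, which generally gives moderate copy number (listed as unknown), and selection is by ampicillin through β-lactamase. Only non-functional fragments of the tetracycline resistance gene remain. The plasmid is suited to making recombinant E1 for in vitro ubiquitination and related biochemical or structural work.
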