Features (pLannotate 1.2.2; 20 found; start..end, strand, type, name):
      1..19      +  promoter       T7 promoter: promoter for bacteriophage T7 RNA polymerase
     20..44      +  protein_bind   lac operator: The lac repressor binds to the lac operator to inhibit transcription in E. coli. This inhibition can be relieved by adding lactose or isopropyl-β-D-thiogalactopyranoside (IPTG). lac repressor encoded by lacI
     59..81      +  RBS            RBS: efficient ribosome binding site from bacteriophage T7 gene 10 (Olins and Rangwala, 1989)
     89..3142    +  CDS            UBA1: UBA1_HUMAN - Also known as A1S9T, UBE1. Experimental evidence at protein level: Swiss-Prot protein existence level 1. Catalyzes the first step in ubiquitin conjugation to mark cellular proteins for degradation through the ubiquitin-proteasome system (PubMed:1606621, PubMed:1447181). Activates ubiquitin by first adenylating its C-terminal glycine residue with ATP, and thereafter linking this residue to the side chain of a cysteine residue in E1, yielding a ubiquitin-E1 thioester and free AMP (PubMed:1447181). Essential for the formation of radiation-induced foci, timely DNA repair and for respo
   3146..3169    +  CDS            8xHis: 8xHis affinity tag
   3222..3239    +  CDS            9xHis (fragment): 9xHis affinity tag
   3249..3298    +  CDS            SET1 (fragment): solubility-enhancement tag derived from T7 phage gene 10B
   3306..3353    +  terminator     T7 terminator: transcription terminator for bacteriophage T7 RNA polymerase
   3390..3818    +  rep_origin     f1 ori (sequence partly withheld): f1 bacteriophage origin of replication; arrow indicates direction of (+) strand synthesis
   3871..3975    +  promoter       AmpR promoter: bla
   3976..4836    +  CDS            AmpR: β-lactamase; bla; confers resistance to ampicillin, carbenicillin, and related antibiotics
   5007..5595    +  rep_origin     ori: high-copy-number ColE1/pMB1/pBR322/pUC origin of replication
   5781..5920    -  misc_feature   bom: basis of mobility region from pBR322
   6022..6213    -  CDS            rop: Rop protein, which maintains plasmids at low copy number; rop
   6230..6610    +  CDS            YPB1_ECOLX: Protein predicted: Swiss-Prot protein existence level 4. From Escherichia coli.
   6682..6973    -  CDS            TcR (fragment): tetracycline efflux protein; tet; confers resistance to tetracycline
   6988..7009    -  protein_bind   CAP binding site: CAP binding activates transcription in the presence of cAMP. E. coli catabolite activator protein
   7022..8104    -  CDS            lacI: lac repressor; lacI; The lac repressor binds to the lac operator to inhibit transcription in E. coli. This inhibition can be relieved by adding lactose or isopropyl-β-D-thiogalactopyranoside (IPTG).
   8105..8182    -  promoter       lacI promoter: lacI
   8190..8469    -  CDS            TcR (fragment): tetracycline efflux protein; tet; confers resistance to tetracycline
>Addgene plasmid #63571 | pET3a-hUBA1 | addgene full sequence | sequence record 201748 | Addgene NGS Result
TAATACGACTCACTATAGGGGAATTGTGAGCGGATAACAATTCCCCTCTAGAAATAATTTTGTTTAACTT
TAAGAAGGAGATATACATATGGCCAAGAACGGCAGTGAAGCAGACATAGACGAGGGCCTTTACTCCCGGC
AGCTGTATGTGTTGGGCCATGAGGCAATGAAGCGGCTCCAGACATCCAGTGTCCTGGTATCAGGCCTGCG
GGGCCTGGGCGTGGAGATCGCTAAGAACATCATCCTTGGTGGGGTCAAGGCTGTTACCCTACATGACCAG
GGCACTGCCCAGTGGGCTGATCTTTCCTCCCAGTTCTACCTGCGGGAGGAGGACATCGGTAAAAACCGGG
CCGAGGTATCACAGCCCCGCCTCGCTGAGCTCAACAGCTATGTGCCTGTCACTGCCTACACTGGACCCCT
CGTTGAGGACTTCCTTAGTGGTTTCCAGGTGGTGGTGCTCACCAACACCCCCCTGGAGGACCAGCTGCGA
GTGGGTGAGTTCTGTCACAACCGTGGCATCAAGCTGGTGGTGGCAGACACGCGGGGCCTGTTTGGGCAAC
TCTTCTGTGACTTTGGAGAGGAAATGATCCTCACAGATTCCAATGGGGAGCAGCCACTCAGTGCTATGGT
TTCTATGGTTACCAAGGACAACCCCGGTGTGGTTACCTGCCTGGATGAGGCCCGACACGGGTTTGAGAGC
GGGGACTTTGTCTCCTTTTCAGAAGTACAGGGCATGGTTGAACTCAACGGAAATCAGCCCATGGAGATCA
AAGTCCTGGGTCCTTATACCTTTAGCATCTGTGACACCTCCAACTTCTCCGACTACATCCGTGGAGGCAT
CGTCAGTCAGGTCAAAGTACCTAAGAAGATTAGCTTTAAATCCTTGGTGGCCTCACTGGCAGAACCTGAC
TTTGTGGTGACGGACTTCGCCAAGTTTTCTCGCCCTGCCCAGCTGCACATTGGCTTCCAGGCCCTGCACC
AGTTCTGTGCTCAGCATGGCCGGCCACCCCGGCCCCGCAATGAGGAGGATGCAGCAGAACTGGTAGCCTT
AGCACAGGCTGTGAATGCTCGAGCCCTGCCAGCAGTGCAGCAAAATAACCTGGACGAGGACCTCATCCGG
AAGCTGGCATATGTGGCTACTGGGGATCTGGCACCCATAAACGCCTTCATTGGGGGCCTGGCTGCCCAGG
AAGTCATGAAGGCCTGCTCCGGGAAGTTCATGCCCATCATGCAGTGGCTATACTTTGATGCCCTTGAGTG
TCTCCCTGTGGACAAAGAGGTCCTCACAGAAGACAAGTGCCTCCAGCGCCAGAACCGTTATGACGGGCAA
GTGGCTGTGTTTGGCTCAGACCTGCAAGAGAAGCTGGGCAAGCAGAAGTATTTCCTGGTGGGTGCGGGGG
CCATTGGCTGTGAGCTGCTCAAGAACTTTGCCATGATTGGGCTGGGCTGCGGGGAGGGTGGAGAAATCAT
CGTTACAGACATGGACACCATTGAGAAGTCAAATCTGAATCGACAGTTTCTTTTCCGGCCCTGGGATGTC
ACGAAGTTAAAGTCTGACACGGCTGCTGCAGCTGTGCGCCAAATGAATCCACATATCCGGGTGACAAGCC
ACCAGAACCGTGTGGGTCCTGACACGGAGCGCATCTATGATGACGATTTTTTCCAAAACCTAGATGGCGT
GGCCAATGCCCTGGACAACGTGGATGCCCGCATGTACATGGACCGCCGCTGTGTCTACTACCGGAAGCCA
CTGCTGGAGTCAGGCACACTGGGCACCAAAGGCAATGTGCAGGTGGTGATCCCCTTCCTGACAGAGTCGT
ACAGTTCCAGCCAGGACCCACCTGAGAAGTCCATCCCCATCTGTACCCTGAAGAACTTCCCTAATGCCAT
CGAGCACACCCTGCAGTGGGCTCGGGATGAGTTTGAAGGCCTCTTCAAGCAGCCAGCAGAAAATGTCAAC
CAGTACCTCACAGACCCCAAGTTTGTGGAGCGAACACTGCGGCTGGCAGGCACTCAGCCCTTGGAGGTGC
TGGAGGCTGTGCAGCGCAGCCTGGTGCTGCAGCGACCACAGACCTGGGCTGACTGCGTGACCTGGGCCTG
CCACCACTGGCACACCCAGTACTCGAACAACATCCGGCAGCTGCTGCACAACTTCCCTCCTGACCAGCTC
ACAAGCTCAGGAGCGCCGTTCTGGTCTGGGCCCAAACGCTGTCCACACCCGCTCACCTTTGATGTCAACA
ATCCCCTGCATCTGGACTATGTGATGGCTGCTGCCAACCTGTTTGCCCAGACCTACGGGCTGACAGGCTC
TCAGGACCGAGCTGCTGTGGCCACATTCCTGCAGTCTGTGCAGGTCCCCGAATTCACCCCCAAGTCTGGC
GTCAAGATCCATGTTTCTGACCAGGAGCTGCAGAGCGCCAATGCCTCTGTTGATGACAGTCGTCTAGAGG
AGCTCAAAGCCACTCTGCCCAGCCCAGACAAGCTCCCTGGATTCAAGATGTACCCCATTGACTTTGAGAA
GGATGATGACAGCAACTTTCATATGGATTTCATCGTGGCTGCATCCAACCTCCGGGCAGAAAACTATGAC
ATTCCTTCTGCAGACCGGCACAAGAGCAAGCTGATTGCAGGGAAGATCATCCCAGCCATTGCCACGACCA
CAGCAGCCGTGGTTGGCCTTGTGTGTCTGGAACTGTACAAGGTTGTGCAGGGGCACCGACAGCTTGACTC
CTACAAGAATGGTTTCCTCAACTTGGCCCTGCCTTTCTTTGGTTTCTCTGAACCCCTTGCCGCACCACGT
CACCAGTACTATAACCAAGAGTGGACATTGTGGGATCGCTTTGAGGTACAAGGGCTGCAGCCTAATGGTG
AGGAGATGACCCTCAAACAGTTCCTCGACTATTTTAAGACAGAGCACAAATTAGAGATCACCATGCTGTC
CCAGGGCGTGTCCATGCTCTATTCCTTCTTCATGCCAGCTGCCAAGCTCAAGGAACGGTTGGATCAGCCG
ATGACAGAGATTGTGAGCCGTGTGTCGAAGCGAAAGCTGGGCCGCCACGTGCGGGCGCTGGTGCTTGAGC
TGTGCTGTAACGACGAGAGCGGCGAGGATGTCGAGGTTCCCTATGTCCGATACACCATCCGCCATCACCA
TCACCATCACCATCACCATCACTAAGGATCCGAATTCGAGCTCCGTCGACAAGCTTGCGGCCGCACTCGA
GCACCACCACCACCACCACTGAGATCCGGCTGCTAACAAAGCCCGAAAGGAAGCTGAGTTGGCTGCTGCC
ACCGCTGAGCAATAACTAGCATAACCCCTTGGGGCCTCTAAACGGGTCTTGAGGGGTTTTTTGCTGAAAG
GAGGAACTATATCCGGATTGGCGAATGGG
[124 nt withheld, positions 3390-3513]
C
[91 nt withheld, positions 3515-3605]
A
[49 nt withheld, positions 3607-3655]
CCTTTGACGTTGGAGTCCACGTTCTTT
[37 nt withheld, positions 3683-3719]
ACCCTATCTCGGTCTATTCTTTTGATTTATAAGGGATTTTGCCGATTTCGGCCTATTGGTTAAAAAATGA
GCTGATTTAACAAAAATTTAACGCGAATTTTAACAAAATATTAACGCTTACAATTTAGGTGGCACTTTTC
GGGGAAATGTGCGCGGAACCCCTATTTGTTTATTTTTCTAAATACATTCAAATATGTATCCGCTCATGAG
ACAATAACCCTGATAAATGCTTCAATAATATTGAAAAAGGAAGAGTATGAGTATTCAACATTTCCGTGTC
GCCCTTATTCCCTTTTTTGCGGCATTTTGCCTTCCTGTTTTTGCTCACCCAGAAACGCTGGTGAAAGTAA
AAGATGCTGAAGATCAGTTGGGTGCACGAGTGGGTTACATCGAACTGGATCTCAACAGCGGTAAGATCCT
TGAGAGTTTTCGCCCCGAAGAACGTTTTCCAATGATGAGCACTTTTAAAGTTCTGCTATGTGGCGCGGTA
TTATCCCGTATTGACGCCGGGCAAGAGCAACTCGGTCGCCGCATACACTATTCTCAGAATGACTTGGTTG
AGTACTCACCAGTCACAGAAAAGCATCTTACGGATGGCATGACAGTAAGAGAATTATGCAGTGCTGCCAT
AACCATGAGTGATAACACTGCGGCCAACTTACTTCTGACAACGATCGGAGGACCGAAGGAGCTAACCGCT
TTTTTGCACAACATGGGGGATCATGTAACTCGCCTTGATCGTTGGGAACCGGAGCTGAATGAAGCCATAC
CAAACGACGAGCGTGACACCACGATGCCTGCAGCAATGGCAACAACGTTGCGCAAACTATTAACTGGCGA
ACTACTTACTCTAGCTTCCCGGCAACAATTAATAGACTGGATGGAGGCGGATAAAGTTGCAGGACCACTT
CTGCGCTCGGCCCTTCCGGCTGGCTGGTTTATTGCTGATAAATCTGGAGCCGGTGAGCGTGGGTCTCGCG
GTATCATTGCAGCACTGGGGCCAGATGGTAAGCCCTCCCGTATCGTAGTTATCTACACGACGGGGAGTCA
GGCAACTATGGATGAACGAAATAGACAGATCGCTGAGATAGGTGCCTCACTGATTAAGCATTGGTAACTG
TCAGACCAAGTTTACTCATATATACTTTAGATTGATTTAAAACTTCATTTTTAATTTAAAAGGATCTAGG
TGAAGATCCTTTTTGATAATCTCATGACCAAAATCCCTTAACGTGAGTTTTCGTTCCACTGAGCGTCAGA
CCCCGTAGAAAAGATCAAAGGATCTTCTTGAGATCCTTTTTTTCTGCGCGTAATCTGCTGCTTGCAAACA
AAAAAACCACCGCTACCAGCGGTGGTTTGTTTGCCGGATCAAGAGCTACCAACTCTTTTTCCGAAGGTAA
CTGGCTTCAGCAGAGCGCAGATACCAAATACTGTCCTTCTAGTGTAGCCGTAGTTAGGCCACCACTTCAA
GAACTCTGTAGCACCGCCTACATACCTCGCTCTGCTAATCCTGTTACCAGTGGCTGCTGCCAGTGGCGAT
AAGTCGTGTCTTACCGGGTTGGACTCAAGACGATAGTTACCGGATAAGGCGCAGCGGTCGGGCTGAACGG
GGGGTTCGTGCACACAGCCCAGCTTGGAGCGAACGACCTACACCGAACTGAGATACCTACAGCGTGAGCT
ATGAGAAAGCGCCACGCTTCCCGAAGGGAGAAAGGCGGACAGGTATCCGGTAAGCGGCAGGGTCGGAACA
GGAGAGCGCACGAGGGAGCTTCCAGGGGGAAACGCCTGGTATCTTTATAGTCCTGTCGGGTTTCGCCACC
TCTGACTTGAGCGTCGATTTTTGTGATGCTCGTCAGGGGGGCGGAGCCTATGGAAAAACGCCAGCAACGC
GGCCTTTTTACGGTTCCTGGCCTTTTGCTGGCCTTTTGCTCACATGTTCTTTCCTGCGTTATCCCCTGAT
TCTGTGGATAACCGTATTACCGCCTTTGAGTGAGCTGATACCGCTCGCCGCAGCCGAACGACCGAGCGCA
GCGAGTCAGTGAGCGAGGAAGCGGAAGAGCGCCTGATGCGGTATTTTCTCCTTACGCATCTGTGCGGTAT
TTCACACCGCAATGGTGCACTCTCAGTACAATCTGCTCTGATGCCGCATAGTTAAGCCAGTATACACTCC
GCTATCGCTACGTGACTGGGTCATGGCTGCGCCCCGACACCCGCCAACACCCGCTGACGCGCCCTGACGG
GCTTGTCTGCTCCCGGCATCCGCTTACAGACAAGCTGTGACCGTCTCCGGGAGCTGCATGTGTCAGAGGT
TTTCACCGTCATCACCGAAACGCGCGAGGCAGCTGCGGTAAAGCTCATCAGCGTGGTCGTGAAGCGATTC
ACAGATGTCTGCCTGTTCATCCGCGTCCAGCTCGTTGAGTTTCTCCAGAAGCGTTAATGTCTGGCTTCTG
ATAAAGCGGGCCATGTTAAGGGCGGTTTTTTCCTGTTTGGTCACTGATGCCTCCGTGTAAGGGGGATTTC
TGTTCATGGGGGTAATGATACCGATGAAACGAGAGAGGATGCTCACGATACGGGTTACTGATGATGAACA
TGCCCGGTTACTGGAACGTTGTGAGGGTAAACAACTGGCGGTATGGATGCGGCGGGACCAGAGAAAAATC
ACTCAGGGTCAATGCCAGCGCTTCGTTAATACAGATGTAGGTGTTCCACAGGGTAGCCAGCAGCATCCTG
CGATGCAGATCCGGAACATAATGGTGCAGGGCGCTGACTTCCGCGTTTCCAGACTTTACGAAACACGGAA
ACCGAAGACCATTCATGTTGTTGCTCAGGTCGCAGACGTTTTGCAGCAGCAGTCGCTTCACGTTCGCTCG
CGTATCGGTGATTCATTCTGCTAACCAGTAAGGCAACCCCGCCAGCCTAGCCGGGTCCTCAACGACAGGA
GCACGATCATGCGCACCCGTGGGGCCGCCATGCCGGCGATAATGGCCTGCTTCTCGCCGAAACGTTTGGT
GGCGGGACCAGTGACGAAGGCTTGAGCGAGGGCGTGCAAGATTCCGAATACCGCAAGCGACAGGCCGATC
ATCGTCGCGCTCCAGCGAAAGCGGTCCTCGCCGAAAATGACCCAGAGCGCTGCCGGCACCTGTCCTACGA
GTTGCATGATAAAGAAGACAGTCATAAGTGCGGCGACGATAGTCATGCCCCGCGCCCACCGGAAGGAGCT
GACTGGGTTGAAGGCTCTCAAGGGCATCGGTCGAGATCCCGGTGCCTAATGAGTGAGCTAACTTACATTA
ATTGCGTTGCGCTCACTGCCCGCTTTCCAGTCGGGAAACCTGTCGTGCCAGCTGCATTAATGAATCGGCC
AACGCGCGGGGAGAGGCGGTTTGCGTATTGGGCGCCAGGGTGGTTTTTCTTTTCACCAGTGAGACGGGCA
ACAGCTGATTGCCCTTCACCGCCTGGCCCTGAGAGAGTTGCAGCAAGCGGTCCACGCTGGTTTGCCCCAG
CAGGCGAAAATCCTGTTTGATGGTGGTTAACGGCGGGATATAACATGAGCTGTCTTCGGTATCGTCGTAT
CCCACTACCGAGATATCCGCACCAACGCGCAGCCCGGACTCGGTAATGGCGCGCATTGCGCCCAGCGCCA
TCTGATCGTTGGCAACCAGCATCGCAGTGGGAACGATGCCCTCATTCAGCATTTGCATGGTTTGTTGAAA
ACCGGACATGGCACTCCAGTCGCCTTCCCGTTCCGCTATCGGCTGAATTTGATTGCGAGTGAGATATTTA
TGCCAGCCAGCCAGACGCAGACGCGCCGAGACAGAACTTAATGGGCCCGCTAACAGCGCGATTTGCTGGT
GACCCAATGCGACCAGATGCTCCACGCCCAGTCGCGTACCGTCTTCATGGGAGAAAATAATACTGTTGAT
GGGTGTCTGGTCAGAGACATCAAGAAATAACGCCGGAACATTAGTGCAGGCAGCTTCCACAGCAATGGCA
TCCTGGTCATCCAGCGGATAGTTAATGATCAGCCCACTGACGCGTTGCGCGAGAAGATTGTGCACCGCCG
CTTTACAGGCTTCGACGCCGCTTCGTTCTACCATCGACACCACCACGCTGGCACCCAGTTGATCGGCGCG
AGATTTAATCGCCGCGACAATTTGCGACGGCGCGTGCAGGGCCAGACTGGAGGTGGCAACGCCAATCAGC
AACGACTGTTTGCCCGCCAGTTGTTGTGCCACGCGGTTGGGAATGTAATTCAGCTCCGCCATCGCCGCTT
CCACTTTTTCCCGCGTTTTCGCAGAAACGTGGCTGGCCTGGTTCACCACGCGGGAAACGGTCTGATAAGA
GACACCGGCATACTCTGCGACATCGTATAACGTTACTGGTTTCACATTCACCACCCTGAATTGACTCTCT
TCCGGGCGCTATCATGCCATACCGCGAAAGGTTTTGCGCCATTCGATGGTGTCCGGGATCTCGACGCTCT
CCCTTATGCGACTCCTGCATTAGGAAGCAGCCCAGTAGTAGGTTGAGGCCGTTGAGCACCGCCGCCGCAA
GGAATGGTGCATGCAAGGAGATGGCGCCCAACAGTCCCCCGGCCACGGGGCCTGCCACCATACCCACGCC
GAAACAAGCGCTCATGAGCCCGAAGTGGCGAGCCCGATCTTCCCCATCGGTGATGTCGGCGATATAGGCG
CCAGCAACCGCACCTGTGGCGCCGGTGATGCCGGCCACGATGCGTCCGGCGTAGAGGATCGAGATCTCGA
TCCCGCGAAAT
