>Addgene plasmid #63571 | pET3a-hUBA1 | addgene partial sequence | sequence record 107061 | T7 5'-TAATACGACTCACTATAGGG-3'
AGATATACATATGGCCAAGAACGGCAGTGAAGCAGACATAGACGAGGGCCTTTACTCCCGGCAGCTGTAT
GTGTTGGGCCATGAGGCAATGAAGCGGCTCCAGACATCCAGTGTCCTGGTATCAGGCCTGCGGGGCCTGG
GCGTGGAGATCGCTAAGAACATCATCCTTGGTGGGGTCAAGGCTGTTACCCTACATGACCAGGGCACTGC
CCAGTGGGCTGATCTTTCCTCCCAGTTCTACCTGCGGGAGGAGGACATCGGTAAAAACCGGGCCGAGGTA
TCACAGCCCCGCCTCGCTGAGCTCAACAGCTATGTGCCTGTCACTGCCTACACTGGACCCCTCGTTGAGG
ACTTCCTTAGTGGTTTCCAGGTGGTGGTGCTCACCAACACCCCCCTGGAGGACCAGCTGCGAGTGGGTGA
GTTCTGTCACAACCGTGGCATCAAGCTGGTGGTGGCAGACACGCGGGGCCTGTTTGGGCAACTCTTCTGT
GACTTTGGAGAGGAAATGATCCTCACAGATTCCAATGGGGAGCAGCCACTCAGTGCTATGGTTTCTATGG
TTACCAAGGACAACCCCGGTGTGGTTACCTGCCTGGATGAGGCCCGACACGGGTTTGAGAGCGGGGACTT
TGTCTCCTTTTCAGAAGTACAGGGCATGGTTGAACTCAACGGAAATCAGCCCATGGAGATC
