>Addgene plasmid #63571 | pET3a-hUBA1 | addgene partial sequence | sequence record 107062 | T7term 5'-GCTAGTTATTGCTCAGCGG-3'
GGATCCTTAGTGATGGTGATGGTGATGGTGATGGTGATGGCGGATGGTGTATCGGACATAGGGAACCTCG
ACATCCTCGCCGCTCTCGTCGTTACAGCACAGCTCAAGCACCAGCGCCCGCACGTGGCGGCCCAGCTTTC
GCTTCGACACACGGCTCACAATCTCTGTCATCGGCTGATCCAACCGTTCCTTGAGCTTGGCAGCTGGCAT
GAAGAAGGAATAGAGCATGGACACGCCCTGGGACAGCATGGTGATCTCTAATTTGTGCTCTGTCTTAAAA
TAGTCGAGGAACTGTTTGAGGGTCATCTCCTCACCATTAGGCTGCAGCCCTTGTACCTCAAAGCGATCCC
ACAATGTCCACTCTTGGTTATAGTACTGGTGACGTGGTGCGGCAAGGGGTTCAGAGAAACCAAAGAAAGG
CAGGGCCAAGTTGAGGAAACCATTCTTGTAGGAGTCAAGCTGTCGGTGCCCCTGCACAACCTTGTACAGT
TCCAGACACACAAGGCCAACCACGGCTGCTGTGGTCGTGGCAATGGCTGGGATGATCTTCCCTGCAATCA
GCTTGCTCTTGTGCCGGTCTGCAG
